Addgene plasmid #154354: pMAL-C2X dAmp/Kana+-MT
Purpose: Bacterial expression of MT
Depositing lab: Wanzhong He. Depositing organization: National Institute of Biological Sciences, Beijing. Publication: Genetically encoded tags for direct synthesis of EM-visible gold nanoparticles in cells. Jiang Z, Jin X, Li Y, Liu S, Liu XM, Wang YY, Zhao P, Cai X, Liu Y, Tang Y, Sun X, Liu Y, Hu Y, Li M, Cai G, Qi X, Chen S, Du LL, He W. Nat Methods. 2020 Sep;17(9):937-946. doi: 10.1038/s41592-020-0911-z. Epub 2020 Aug 10. PubMed 32778831.
Backbone
  Vector backbone: pMAL-c2X
  Vector type: Bacterial Expression
Growth in bacteria
  Bacterial resistance: Kanamycin, 50 μg/mL
  Growth temperature: 37°C
  Growth strain: DH5alpha
  Copy number: Low Copy
Gene/Insert
  Gene/Insert name: MT
  Species: M. musculus (mouse)
  Tag / fusion protein: His (C terminal on insert)
  Cloning method: Restriction Enzyme; 5′ cloning site Unknown (unknown if destroyed)
Terms and licenses: Academic/Nonprofit Terms; Industry Terms: Not Available to Industry
How to cite: pMAL-C2X dAmp/Kana+-MT was a gift from Wanzhong He (Addgene plasmid # 154354 ; http://n2t.net/addgene:154354 ; RRID:Addgene_154354)
