[The description below was written by a language model from this plasmid's Addgene catalogue record and pLannotate feature annotations shown in this document.]
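Description:
pMAL-C2X dAmp/Kana+-MT is a bacterial expression plasmid built on the pMAL-c2X backbone, in which the original ampicillin resistance gene has been replaced, as the name indicates, by a kanamycin marker. The feature table shows an aph(3')-Ia KanR coding sequence flanked by leftover fragments of the bla promoter. The plasmid replicates in E. coli from a ColE1/pMB1-type origin. It also carries the pBR322 bom region and the rop gene, which agrees with the low copy number listed in the record. An M13 phage origin inherited from the parent vector would allow single-stranded DNA production.

The payload is mouse metallothionein 1 (Mt1), a small cysteine-rich protein that binds heavy metals. It is placed downstream of the E. coli maltose binding protein coding sequence, in the position where pMAL vectors create N-terminal MBP fusions. This malE version lacks a signal sequence, so the product stays in the cytosol. The catalogue entry also lists a C-terminal His tag on the insert, although this tag is not annotated as a separate feature. Transcription is driven by the strong hybrid tac promoter with a lac operator. A plasmid-borne lacI gene under the up-mutated lacIq promoter keeps expression repressed until IPTG is added. A residual lacZα fragment follows the insert, and the rrnB T1 and T2 terminators end the transcription unit. The cloning sites used are not recorded.

The stated purpose is bacterial expression of MT. The associated publication concerns genetically encoded tags for synthesising electron-microscopy-visible gold nanoparticles in cells, and the metal-binding metallothionein fits this application.
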