Features (pLannotate 1.2.2; 21 found; start..end, strand, type, name):
      3..80      +  promoter       lacIq promoter: lacI (mutant); In the lacIq allele, a single base change in the promoter boosts expression of the lacI gene about 10-fold.
     81..1163    +  CDS            lacI: lac repressor; lacI; The lac repressor binds to the lac operator to inhibit transcription in E. coli. This inhibition can be relieved by adding lactose or isopropyl-β-D-thiogalactopyranoside (IPTG).
   1176..1197    +  protein_bind   CAP binding site: CAP binding activates transcription in the presence of cAMP. E. coli catabolite activator protein
   1216..1233    +  promoter       tet promoter (fragment): E. coli promoter for tetracycline efflux protein gene
   1406..1434    +  promoter       tac promoter: strong E. coli promoter; hybrid between the trp and lac UV5 promoters
   1442..1458    +  protein_bind   lac operator: The lac repressor binds to the lac operator to inhibit transcription in E. coli. This inhibition can be relieved by adding lactose or isopropyl-β-D-thiogalactopyranoside (IPTG). lac repressor encoded by lacI
   1528..2628    +  CDS            MBP: maltose binding protein from E. coli; malE (mutated); This version of the gene does not encode a signal sequence, so MBP will remain in the cytosol.
   2725..2907    +  CDS            Mt1: MT1_MOUSE - Experimental evidence at protein level: Swiss-Prot protein existence level 1. Metallothioneins have a high content of cysteine residues that bind various heavy metals; these proteins are transcriptionally regulated by both heavy metals and glucocorticoids. From Mus musculus (Mouse).
   2935..3089    +  CDS            lacZα (fragment): LacZα fragment of β-galactosidase; lacZ fragment
   3182..3297    +  ncRNA          5S rRNA: Accession: RF00001 - 5S ribosomal RNA
   3301..3387    +  terminator     rrnB T1 terminator: Escherichia coli rrnB; transcription terminator T1 from the E. coli rrnB gene
   3479..3506    +  terminator     rrnB T2 terminator: transcription terminator T2 from the E. coli rrnB gene
   3525..3546    +  promoter       AmpR promoter (fragment): bla
   3657..4472    +  CDS            KanR: aminoglycoside phosphotransferase; aph(3')-Ia; confers resistance to kanamycin in bacteria or G418 (Geneticin®) in eukaryotes
   4481..4538    -  promoter       AmpR promoter (fragment): bla
   4564..4695    -  rep_origin     M13 ori (fragment): M13 bacteriophage origin of replication; arrow indicates direction of (+) strand synthesis
   4743..5256    -  rep_origin     M13 ori (sequence partly withheld): M13 bacteriophage origin of replication; arrow indicates direction of (+) strand synthesis
   5367..5955    +  rep_origin     ori: high-copy-number ColE1/pMB1/pBR322/pUC origin of replication
   6141..6283    -  misc_feature   bom: basis of mobility region from pBR322
   6385..6576    -  CDS            rop: Rop protein, which maintains plasmids at low copy number; rop
   6593..6973    +  CDS            YPB1_ECOLX: Protein predicted: Swiss-Prot protein existence level 4. From Escherichia coli.
>Addgene plasmid #154354 | pMAL-C2X dAmp/Kana+-MT | addgene full sequence | sequence record 307953 | Addgene NGS Result
CCGACACCATCGAATGGTGCAAAACCTTTCGCGGTATGGCATGATAGCGCCCGGAAGAGAGTCAATTCAG
GGTGGTGAATGTGAAACCAGTAACGTTATACGATGTCGCAGAGTATGCCGGTGTCTCTTATCAGACCGTT
TCCCGCGTGGTGAACCAGGCCAGCCACGTTTCTGCGAAAACGCGGGAAAAAGTGGAAGCGGCGATGGCGG
AGCTGAATTACATTCCCAACCGCGTGGCACAACAACTGGCGGGCAAACAGTCGTTGCTGATTGGCGTTGC
CACCTCCAGTCTGGCCCTGCACGCGCCGTCGCAAATTGTCGCGGCGATTAAATCTCGCGCCGATCAACTG
GGTGCCAGCGTGGTGGTGTCGATGGTAGAACGAAGCGGCGTCGAAGCCTGTAAAGCGGCGGTGCACAATC
TTCTCGCGCAACGCGTCAGTGGGCTGATCATTAACTATCCGCTGGATGACCAGGATGCCATTGCTGTGGA
AGCTGCCTGCACTAATGTTCCGGCGTTATTTCTTGATGTCTCTGACCAGACACCCATCAACAGTATTATT
TTCTCCCATGAAGACGGTACGCGACTGGGCGTGGAGCATCTGGTCGCATTGGGTCACCAGCAAATCGCGC
TGTTAGCGGGCCCATTAAGTTCTGTCTCGGCGCGTCTGCGTCTGGCTGGCTGGCATAAATATCTCACTCG
CAATCAAATTCAGCCGATAGCGGAACGGGAAGGCGACTGGAGTGCCATGTCCGGTTTTCAACAAACCATG
CAAATGCTGAATGAGGGCATCGTTCCCACTGCGATGCTGGTTGCCAACGATCAGATGGCGCTGGGCGCAA
TGCGCGCCATTACCGAGTCCGGGCTGCGCGTTGGTGCGGATATCTCAGTAGTGGGATACGACGATACCGA
AGACAGCTCATGTTATATCCCGCCGTTAACCACCATCAAACAGGATTTTCGCCTGCTGGGGCAAACCAGC
GTGGACCGCTTGCTGCAACTCTCTCAGGGCCAGGCGGTGAAGGGCAATCAGCTGTTGCCCGTCTCACTGG
TGAAAAGAAAAACCACCCTGGCGCCCAATACGCAAACCGCCTCTCCCCGCGCGTTGGCCGATTCATTAAT
GCAGCTGGCACGACAGGTTTCCCGACTGGAAAGCGGGCAGTGAGCGCAACGCAATTAATGTAAGTTAGCT
CACTCATTAGGCACAATTCTCATGTTTGACAGCTTATCATCGACTGCACGGTGCACCAATGCTTCTGGCG
TCAGGCAGCCATCGGAAGCTGTGGTATGGCTGTGCAGGTCGTAAATCACTGCATAATTCGTGTCGCTCAA
GGCGCACTCCCGTTCTGGATAATGTTTTTTGCGCCGACATCATAACGGTTCTGGCAAATATTCTGAAATG
AGCTGTTGACAATTAATCATCGGCTCGTATAATGTGTGGAATTGTGAGCGGATAACAATTTCACACAGGA
AACAGCCAGTCCGTTTAGGTGTTTTCACGAGCACTTCACCAACAAGGACCATAGCATATGAAAATCGAAG
AAGGTAAACTGGTAATCTGGATTAACGGCGATAAAGGCTATAACGGTCTCGCTGAAGTCGGTAAGAAATT
CGAGAAAGATACCGGAATTAAAGTCACCGTTGAGCATCCGGATAAACTGGAAGAGAAATTCCCACAGGTT
GCGGCAACTGGCGATGGCCCTGACATTATCTTCTGGGCACACGACCGCTTTGGTGGCTACGCTCAATCTG
GCCTGTTGGCTGAAATCACCCCGGACAAAGCGTTCCAGGACAAGCTGTATCCGTTTACCTGGGATGCCGT
ACGTTACAACGGCAAGCTGATTGCTTACCCGATCGCTGTTGAAGCGTTATCGCTGATTTATAACAAAGAT
CTGCTGCCGAACCCGCCAAAAACCTGGGAAGAGATCCCGGCGCTGGATAAAGAACTGAAAGCGAAAGGTA
AGAGCGCGCTGATGTTCAACCTGCAAGAACCGTACTTCACCTGGCCGCTGATTGCTGCTGACGGGGGTTA
TGCGTTCAAGTATGAAAACGGCAAGTACGACATTAAAGACGTGGGCGTGGATAACGCTGGCGCGAAAGCG
GGTCTGACCTTCCTGGTTGACCTGATTAAAAACAAACACATGAATGCAGACACCGATTACTCCATCGCAG
AAGCTGCCTTTAATAAAGGCGAAACAGCGATGACCATCAACGGCCCGTGGGCATGGTCCAACATCGACAC
CAGCAAAGTGAATTATGGTGTAACGGTACTGCCGACCTTCAAGGGTCAACCATCCAAACCGTTCGTTGGC
GTGCTGAGCGCAGGTATTAACGCCGCCAGTCCGAACAAAGAGCTGGCAAAAGAGTTCCTCGAAAACTATC
TGCTGACTGATGAAGGTCTGGAAGCGGTTAATAAAGACAAACCGCTGGGTGCCGTAGCGCTGAAGTCTTA
CGAGGAAGAGTTGGCGAAAGATCCACGTATTGCCGCCACTATGGAAAACGCCCAGAAAGGTGAAATCATG
CCGAACATCCCGCAGATGTCCGCTTTCTGGTATGCCGTGCGTACTGCGGTGATCAACGCCGCCAGCGGTC
GTCAGACTGTCGATGAAGCCCTGAAAGACGCGCAGACTAATTCGAGCTCGAACAACAACAACAATAACAA
TAACAACAACCTCGGGATCGAGGGAAGGATTTCAGAATTCCTGGAAGTTCTGTTCCAGGGGCCCATGGAC
CCCAACTGCTCCTGCTCCACCGGCGGCTCCTGCACTTGCACCAGCTCCTGCGCCTGCAAGAACTGCAAGT
GCACCTCCTGCAAGAAGAGCTGCTGCTCCTGCTGTCCCGTGGGCTGCTCCAAATGTGCCCAGGGCTGTGT
CTGCAAAGGCGCCGCGGACAAGTGCACGTGCTGTGCCCATCACCACCATCATCACTAAGCTTGGCACTGG
CCGTCGTTTTACAACGTCGTGACTGGGAAAACCCTGGCGTTACCCAACTTAATCGCCTTGCAGCACATCC
CCCTTTCGCCAGCTGGCGTAATAGCGAAGAGGCCCGCACCGATCGCCCTTCCCAACAGTTGCGCAGCCTG
AATGGCGAATGGCAGCTTGGCTGTTTTGGCGGATGAGATAAGATTTTCAGCCTGATACAGATTAAATCAG
AACGCAGAAGCGGTCTGATAAAACAGAATTTGCCTGGCGGCAGTAGCGCGGTGGTCCCACCTGACCCCAT
GCCGAACTCAGAAGTGAAACGCCGTAGCGCCGATGGTAGTGTGGGGTCTCCCCATGCGAGAGTAGGGAAC
TGCCAGGCATCAAATAAAACGAAAGGCTCAGTCGAAAGACTGGGCCTTTCGTTTTATCTGTTGTTTGTCG
GTGAACGCTCTCCTGAGTAGGACAAATCCGCCGGGAGCGGATTTGAACGTTGCGAAGCAACGGCCCGGAG
GGTGGCGGGCAGGACGCCCGCCATAAACTGCCAGGCATCAAATTAAGCAGAAGGCCATCCTGACGGATGG
CCTTTTTGCGTTTCTACAAACTCTTTTGTTTATTTTTCTAAATACAGGTACCTTCTACGGGGTCTGACGC
TCAGTGGAACGAAAACTCACGTTAAGGGATTTTGGTCATGAACAATAAAACTGTCTGCTTACATAAACAG
TAATACAAGGGGTGTTATGAGCCATATTCAACGGGAAACGTCTTGCTCTAGGCCGCGATTAAATTCCAAC
ATGGATGCTGATTTATATGGGTATAAATGGGCTCGCGATAATGTCGGGCAATCAGGTGCGACAATCTATC
GATTGTATGGGAAGCCCGATGCGCCAGAGTTGTTTCTGAAACATGGCAAAGGTAGCGTTGCCAATGATGT
TACAGATGAGATGGTCAGACTAAACTGGCTGACGGAATTTATGCCTCTTCCGACCATCAAGCATTTTATC
CGTACTCCTGATGATGCATGGTTACTCACCACTGCGATCCCCGGGAAAACAGCATTCCAGGTATTAGAAG
AATATCCTGATTCAGGTGAAAATATTGTTGATGCGCTGGCAGTGTTCCTGCGCCGGTTGCATTCGATTCC
TGTTTGTAATTGTCCTTTTAACAGCGATCGCGTATTTCGTCTCGCTCAGGCGCAATCACGAATGAATAAC
GGTTTGGTTGATGCGAGTGATTTTGATGACGAGCGTAATGGCTGGCCTGTTGAACAAGTCTGGAAAGAAA
TGCATAAACTTTTGCCATTCTCACCGGATTCAGTCGTCACTCATGGTGATTTCTCACTTGATAACCTTAT
TTTTGACGAGGGGAAATTAATAGGTTGTATTGATGTTGGACGAGTCGGAATCGCAGACCGATACCAGGAT
CTTGCCATCCTATGGAACTGCCTCGGTGAGTTTTCTCCTTCATTACAGAAACGGCTTTTTCAAAAATATG
GTATTGATAATCCTGATATGAATAAATTGCAGTTTCATTTGATGCTCGATGAGTTTTTCTAAGAATTAAT
TCATGAGCGGATACATATTTGAATGTATTTAGAAAAATAAACAAATAGGGGTTCCGCGCACATTTCCCCG
AAAAGTGCCACCTAAATTGTAAGCGTTAATATTTTGTTAAAATTCGCGTTAAATTTTTGTTAAATCAGCT
CATTTTTTAACCAATAGGCCGAAATCGGCAAAATCCCTTATAAATCAAAAGAATAGACCGAGATAGGGTT
GAGTGCCATGGCTGTCAGACCAAGTTTACTCATATATACTTTAGATTGATT
[38 nt withheld, positions 4742-4779]
A
[37 nt withheld, positions 4781-4817]
ATTTTGTTAAAATTCGCGTTAAATTTTTGTTAAATCAGCTCATTTTTTAACCAATAGGCCGAAATCGGCA
AAATCCCTTATAAATCAAAAGAATAGACCGAGATAGGGT
[37 nt withheld, positions 4927-4963]
AAAGAACGTGGACTCCAACGTCAAAGG
[141 nt withheld, positions 4991-5131]
G
[125 nt withheld, positions 5133-5257]
AAAGGATCTAGGTGAAGATCCTTTTTGATAATCTCATGACCAAAATCCCTTAACGTGAGTTTTCGTTCCA
CTGAGCGTCAGACCCCGTAGAAAAGATCAAAGGATCTTCTTGAGATCCTTTTTTTCTGCGCGTAATCTGC
TGCTTGCAAACAAAAAAACCACCGCTACCAGCGGTGGTTTGTTTGCCGGATCAAGAGCTACCAACTCTTT
TTCCGAAGGTAACTGGCTTCAGCAGAGCGCAGATACCAAATACTGTCCTTCTAGTGTAGCCGTAGTTAGG
CCACCACTTCAAGAACTCTGTAGCACCGCCTACATACCTCGCTCTGCTAATCCTGTTACCAGTGGCTGCT
GCCAGTGGCGATAAGTCGTGTCTTACCGGGTTGGACTCAAGACGATAGTTACCGGATAAGGCGCAGCGGT
CGGGCTGAACGGGGGGTTCGTGCACACAGCCCAGCTTGGAGCGAACGACCTACACCGAACTGAGATACCT
ACAGCGTGAGCTATGAGAAAGCGCCACGCTTCCCGAAGGGAGAAAGGCGGACAGGTATCCGGTAAGCGGC
AGGGTCGGAACAGGAGAGCGCACGAGGGAGCTTCCAGGGGGAAACGCCTGGTATCTTTATAGTCCTGTCG
GGTTTCGCCACCTCTGACTTGAGCGTCGATTTTTGTGATGCTCGTCAGGGGGGCGGAGCCTATGGAAAAA
CGCCAGCAACGCGGCCTTTTTACGGTTCCTGGCCTTTTGCTGGCCTTTTGCTCACATGTTCTTTCCTGCG
TTATCCCCTGATTCTGTGGATAACCGTATTACCGCCTTTGAGTGAGCTGATACCGCTCGCCGCAGCCGAA
CGACCGAGCGCAGCGAGTCAGTGAGCGAGGAAGCGGAAGAGCGCCTGATGCGGTATTTTCTCCTTACGCA
TCTGTGCGGTATTTCACACCGCATATATGGTGCACTCTCAGTACAATCTGCTCTGATGCCGCATAGTTAA
GCCAGTATACACTCCGCTATCGCTACGTGACTGGGTCATGGCTGCGCCCCGACACCCGCCAACACCCGCT
GACGCGCCCTGACGGGCTTGTCTGCTCCCGGCATCCGCTTACAGACAAGCTGTGACCGTCTCCGGGAGCT
GCATGTGTCAGAGGTTTTCACCGTCATCACCGAAACGCGCGAGGCAGCTGCGGTAAAGCTCATCAGCGTG
GTCGTGCAGCGATTCACAGATGTCTGCCTGTTCATCCGCGTCCAGCTCGTTGAGTTTCTCCAGAAGCGTT
AATGTCTGGCTTCTGATAAAGCGGGCCATGTTAAGGGCGGTTTTTTCCTGTTTGGTCACTGATGCCTCCG
TGTAAGGGGGATTTCTGTTCATGGGGGTAATGATACCGATGAAACGAGAGAGGATGCTCACGATACGGGT
TACTGATGATGAACATGCCCGGTTACTGGAACGTTGTGAGGGTAAACAACTGGCGGTATGGATGCGGCGG
GACCAGAGAAAAATCACTCAGGGTCAATGCCAGCGCTTCGTTAATACAGATGTAGGTGTTCCACAGGGTA
GCCAGCAGCATCCTGCGATGCAGATCCGGAACATAATGGTGCAGGGCGCTGACTTCCGCGTTTCCAGACT
TTACGAAACACGGAAACCGAAGACCATTCATGTTGTTGCTCAGGTCGCAGACGTTTTGCAGCAGCAGTCG
CTTCACGTTCGCTCGCGTATCGGTGATTCATTCTGCTAACCAGTAAGGCAACCCCGCCAGCCTAGCCGGG
TCCTCAACGACAGGAGCACGATCATGCGCACCCGTGGCCAGGACCCAACGCTGCCCGAAATT
