>Addgene plasmid #154354 | pMAL-C2X dAmp/Kana+-MT | depositor partial sequence | sequence record 298705 | MT
GACCCCAACTGCTCCTGCTCCACCGGCGGCTCCTGCACTTGCACCAGCTCCTGCGCCTGCAAGAACTGCA
AGTGCACCTCCTGCAAGAAGAGCTGCTGCTCCTGCTGTCCCGTGGGCTGCTCCAAATGTGCCCAGGGCTG
TGTCTGCAAAGGCGCCGCGGACAAGTGCACGTGCTGTGCC
